Addgene plasmid #43031: I-CACA
Depositing lab: Chad Cowan & Kiran Musunuru. Depositing organization: Harvard University. Publication: A TALEN Genome-Editing System for Generating Human Stem Cell-Based Disease Models. Ding Q, Lee YK, Schaefer EA, Peters DT, Veres A, Kim K, Kuperwasser N, Motola DL, Meissner TB, Hendriks WT, Trevisan M, Gupta RM, Moisan A, Banks E, Friesen M, Schinzel RT, Xia F, Tang A, Xia Y, Figueroa E, Wann A, Ahfeldt T, Daheron L, Zhang F, Rubin LL, Peng LF, Chung RT, Musunuru K, Cowan CA. Cell Stem Cell. 2012 Dec 12. pii: S1934-5909(12)00645-5. doi: 10.1016/j.stem.2012.11.011. PubMed 23246482.
Backbone
  Vector backbone: pCRII-TOPO
  Backbone manufacturer: Invitrogen
  Backbone size w/o insert (bp): 3973
  Vector type: Bacterial Cloning
Growth in bacteria
  Bacterial resistance: Ampicillin and Kanamycin, 100 & 50 μg/mL
  Growth temperature: 37°C
  Growth strain: Top10
  Copy number: High Copy
Gene/Insert
  Gene/Insert name: I-CACA
  Species: Synthetic
  Insert size (bp): 424
  Cloning method: TOPO Cloning
  Sequencing primers: 5′ T7; 3′ M13-rev
Terms and licenses: Academic/Nonprofit Terms; Industry Terms: Not Available to Industry
How to cite: I-CACA was a gift from Chad Cowan & Kiran Musunuru (Addgene plasmid # 43031 ; http://n2t.net/addgene:43031 ; RRID:Addgene_43031)
