[The description below was written by a language model from this plasmid's Addgene catalogue record.]
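Description:
I-CACA is a bacterial cloning plasmid built on the commercial pCRII-TOPO backbone (about 4 kb without insert), into which a 424 bp synthetic fragment was placed by TOPO cloning. It is maintained as a high-copy plasmid in E. coli and is recorded as conferring resistance to both ampicillin and kanamycin, consistent with the dual-marker design of this TOPO vector. The insert can be read from flanking T7 and M13 reverse primer sites, which are standard features bracketing the cloning site of the backbone. No feature table is provided, so individual elements such as the replication origin or promoter positions are not itemised in the record.

The record gives no description of the insert beyond its name, synthetic origin and size. The plasmid was deposited in connection with a TALEN genome-editing system developed for generating human stem cell-based disease models, and the name and size suggest that the fragment may be a pre-assembled block of TALE repeat units recognising the four-base sequence CACA, with the "I" prefix possibly marking its position in an ordered assembly. This interpretation is an inference, not something stated in the catalogue fields. No eukaryotic promoter, reporter, tag or nuclease domain is recorded, and the vector type is listed simply as bacterial cloning. The construct is therefore best regarded as a storage and source plasmid from which the synthetic module is recovered to build full-length TALEN arrays in a separate destination vector, not as an expression construct in its own right.
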