>Addgene plasmid #43031 | I-CACA | depositor partial sequence | sequence record 58296 | I-CACA sequence 424 bps
CGTCTCCTGACCCCAGAGCAGGTCGTGGCGATCGCAAGCCACGACGGAGGAAAGCAAGCCTTGGAAACAG
TACAGAGGCTGTTGCCTGTGCTGTGCCAAGCGCACGGACTCACCCCAGAGCAGGTCGTGGCAATCGCCTC
CAACATTGGCGGGAAACAGGCACTCGAGACTGTCCAGCGCCTGCTTCCCGTGCTGTGCCAAGCGCACGGC
CTCACCCCAGAGCAGGTCGTGGCGATCGCAAGCCACGACGGAGGAAAGCAAGCCTTGGAAACAGTACAGA
GGCTGTTGCCTGTGCTGTGCCAAGCGCACGGATTAACCCCAGAGCAGGTCGTGGCAATCGCCTCCAACAT
TGGCGGGAAACAGGCACTCGAGACTGTCCAGCGCCTGCTTCCCGTGCTGTGCCAAGCGCACGGCTTAAGA
GACG
