>Addgene plasmid #43031 | I-CACA | addgene partial sequence | sequence record 59931 | M13-F20 5'-TGTAAAACGACGGCCAGT-3'
CTATAGGGCGAATTGGGCCCTCTAGATGCATGCTCGAGCGGCCGCCAGTGTGATGGATATCTGCAGAATT
CGCCCTTATATAGATGCCGTCCTAGCGCGTCTCCTGACCCCAGAGCAGGTCGTGGCGATCGCAAGCCACG
ACGGAGGAAAGCAAGCCTTGGAAACAGTACAGAGGCTGTTGCCTGTGCTGTGCCAAGCGCACGGACTCAC
CCCAGAGCAGGTCGTGGCAATCGCCTCCAACATTGGCGGGAAACAGGCACTCGAGACTGTCCAGCGCCTG
CTTCCCGTGCTGTGCCAAGCGCACGGCCTCACCCCAGAGCAGGTCGTGGCGATCGCAAGCCACGACGGAG
GAAAGCAAGCCTTGGAAACAGTACAGAGGCTGTTGCCTGTGCTGTGCCAAGCGCACGGATTAACCCCAGA
GCAGGTCGTGGCAATCGCCTCCAACATTGGCGGGAAACAGGCACTCGAGACTGTCCAGCGCCTGCTTCCC
GTGCTGTGCCAAGCGCACGGCTTAAGAGACGTGGGCACAGGAAAGATACTTAAGGGCGAATTCCAGCACA
CTGGCGGCCGTTACTAGTGGATCCGAGCTCGGTACCAAGCTTGGCGTAATCATGGTCATAGCTGTTTCCT
GTGTGAAATTGTTATCCGCTCACAATTCCACACAACATACGAGCCGGAAGCATAAAGTGTAAAGCCTGGG
GTGCCTAATGAGTGAGCTAACTCACATTAATTGCGTTGCGCTCACTGCCCGCTTTCCAGTCGGGAAACCT
GTCGTGCCAGCTGCATTAATGAATCGGCCAACGCGCGGGGAGAGGCGGTTTGCGTATTGGGCGCTCTTCC
GCTTCCTCGCTCACTGA
